Addgene plasmid #105416: pAGM16841
Purpose: Synthetic biology
Depositing lab: Johannes Stuttmann. Depositing organization: Martin-Luther-Universitaet Halle-Wittenberg. Publication: Peripheral infrastructure vectors and an extended set of plant parts for the Modular Cloning system. Gantner J, Ordon J, Ilse T, Kretschmer C, Gruetzner R, Lofke C, Dagdas Y, Burstenbinder K, Marillonnet S, Stuttmann J. PLoS One. 2018 May 30;13(5):e0197185. doi: 10.1371/journal.pone.0197185. eCollection 2018. PubMed 29847550.
Backbone
  Vector backbone: Level 0 acceptor (Engler et al. 2014)
  Vector type: Synthetic Biology
Growth in bacteria
  Bacterial resistance: Spectinomycin, 50 μg/mL
  Growth temperature: 37°C
  Growth strain: DH5alpha
  Copy number: High Copy
Gene/Insert
  Gene/Insert name: STOP codon and nos terminator
  Cloning method: Restriction Enzyme; 5′ cloning site BpiI (destroyed during cloning); 3′ cloning site BpiI (destroyed during cloning)
  Sequencing primers: 5′ CTTTGAGTGAGCTGATACCG; 3′ GGGTTCCGCGCACATTTC
Terms and licenses: Academic/Nonprofit Terms; Industry Terms: Not Available to Industry
How to cite: pAGM16841 was a gift from Johannes Stuttmann (Addgene plasmid # 105416 ; http://n2t.net/addgene:105416 ; RRID:Addgene_105416)
