[The description below was written by a language model from this plasmid's Addgene catalogue record and pLannotate feature annotations shown in this document.]
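Description:
pAGM16841 is a small (about 2.3 kb) Level 0 part plasmid for the plant Modular Cloning (MoClo) system, a Golden Gate-based hierarchical assembly framework. It is built on a Level 0 acceptor backbone and propagated in E. coli as a high-copy plasmid through a ColE1/pUC-type origin of replication. Selection is with spectinomycin, conferred by the aadA aminoglycoside adenylyltransferase gene. The short Pc integron promoter and gentamicin acetyltransferase fragments annotated just upstream of aadA look like remnants of the integron-derived resistance cassette and are not separate functional markers; only spectinomycin resistance is listed for the plasmid.

The payload is a single standardized module consisting of a stop codon followed by the nopaline synthase (nos) terminator and polyadenylation signal from Agrobacterium, a widely used 3' regulatory element for ending transcription and directing mRNA processing in plant cells. The feature table annotates only the nos terminator, and the stop codon is known from the catalogue description alone. The insert was placed into the acceptor using BpiI, a type IIS enzyme, and both sites were destroyed in the process, as is usual for MoClo Level 0 cloning.

In this system, Level 0 parts are normally released by a second type IIS enzyme with defined overhangs and combined in one reaction with promoter, coding sequence and tag modules to form a Level 1 transcription unit. The record does not state the specific fusion sites. A part that supplies its own stop codon together with the terminator would suit coding modules that lack a stop codon when no C-terminal tag is wanted, although the record gives the purpose only as synthetic biology. The plasmid has no promoter or coding sequence for expression in plants, so it serves purely as a building block.
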