Features (pLannotate 1.2.2; 5 found; start..end, strand, type, name):
     36..288     +  terminator     NOS terminator: nopaline synthase terminator and poly(A) signal
    329..352     +  promoter       Pc promoter (fragment): intI1 (promoter lies within the coding sequence); class 1 integron promoter
    528..584     +  CDS            GmR (fragment): gentamycin acetyltransferase; aacC1; confers resistance to gentamycin
    595..1382    +  CDS            SmR (fragment): aminoglycoside adenylyltransferase (Murphy, 1985); aadA; confers resistance to spectinomycin and streptomycin
   1723..2311    +  rep_origin     ori: high-copy-number ColE1/pMB1/pBR322/pUC origin of replication
>Addgene plasmid #105416 | pAGM16841 | addgene full sequence | sequence record 207379 | Addgene NGS Result
TTCCTGCACTCTGTGGTCTCATTCGTAGTCAAGCAGATCGTTCAAACATTTGGCAATAAAGTTTCTTAAG
ATTGAATCCTGTTGCCGGTCTTGCGATGATTATCATATAATTTCTGTTGAATTACGTTAAGCATGTAATA
ATTAACATGTAATGCATGACGTTATTTATGAGATGGGTTTTTATGATTAGAGTCCCGCAATTATACATTT
AATACGCGATAGAAAACAAAATATAGCGCGCAAACTAGGATAAATTATCGCGCGCGGTGTCATCTATGTT
ACTAGATCGACGCTCGAGACCACGAAGTGCCGAGGCACGAACCCAGTGGACATAAGCCTGTTCGGTTCGT
AAGCTGTAATGCAAGTAGCGTATGCGCTCACGCAACTGGTCCAGAACCTTGACCGAACGCAGCGGTGGTA
ACGGCGCAGTGGCGGTTTTCATGGCTTGTTATGACTGTTTTTTTGGGGTACAGTCTATGCCTCGGGCATC
CAAGCAGCAAGCGCGTTACGCCGTGGGTCGATGTTTGATGTTATGGAGCAGCAACGATGTTACGCAGCAG
GGCAGTCGCCCTAAAACAAAGTTAAACATCATGGGGGAAGCGGTGATCGCCGAAGTATCGACTCAACTAT
CAGAGGTAGTTGGCGTCATCGAGCGCCATCTCGAACCGACGTTGCTGGCCGTACATTTGTACGGCTCCGC
AGTGGATGGCGGCCTGAAGCCACACAGCGATATTGATTTGCTGGTTACGGTGACCGTAAGGCTTGATGAA
ACAACGCGGCGAGCTTTGATCAACGACCTTTTGGAAACTTCGGCTTCCCCTGGAGAGAGCGAGATTCTCC
GCGCTGTAGAAGTCACCATTGTTGTGCACGACGACATCATTCCGTGGCGTTATCCAGCTAAGCGCGAACT
GCAATTTGGAGAATGGCAGCGCAATGACATTCTTGCAGGTATCTTCGAGCCAGCCACGATCGACATTGAT
CTGGCTATCTTGCTGACAAAAGCAAGAGAACATAGCGTTGCCTTGGTAGGTCCAGCGGCGGAGGAACTCT
TTGATCCGGTTCCTGAACAGGATCTATTTGAGGCGCTAAATGAAACCTTAACGCTATGGAACTCGCCGCC
CGACTGGGCTGGCGATGAGCGAAATGTAGTGCTTACGTTGTCCCGCATTTGGTACAGCGCAGTAACCGGC
AAAATCGCGCCGAAGGATGTCGCTGCCGACTGGGCAATGGAGCGCCTGCCGGCCCAGTATCAGCCCGTCA
TACTTGAAGCTAGACAGGCTTATCTTGGACAAGAAGAAGATCGCTTGGCCTCGCGCGCAGATCAGTTGGA
AGAATTTGTCCATTACGTGAAAGGCGAGATCACCAAGGTAGTCGGCAAATAATGTCTAGCTAGAAATTCG
TTCAAGCCGACGCCGCTTCGCGGCGCGGCTTAACTCAAGCGTTAGATGCACTAAGCACATAATTGCTCAC
AGCCAAACTATCAGGTCAAGTCTGCTTTTATTATTTTTAAGCGTGCATAATAAGCCCTACACAAATTGGG
AGATATATCATGCTGTCAGACCAAGTTTACTCATATATACTTTAGATTGATTTAAAACTTCATTTTTAAT
TTAAAAGGATCTAGGTGAAGATCCTTTTTGATAATCTCATGACCAAAATCCCTTAACGTGAGTTTTCGTT
CCACTGAGCGTCAGACCCCGTAGAAAAGATCAAAGGATCTTCTTGAGATCCTTTTTTTCTGCGCGTAATC
TGCTGCTTGCAAACAAAAAAACCACCGCTACCAGCGGTGGTTTGTTTGCCGGATCAAGAGCTACCAACTC
TTTTTCCGAAGGTAACTGGCTTCAGCAGAGCGCAGATACCAAATACTGTTCTTCTAGTGTAGCCGTAGTT
AGGCCACCACTTCAAGAACTCTGTAGCACCGCCTACATACCTCGCTCTGCTAATCCTGTTACCAGTGGCT
GCTGCCAGTGGCGATAAGTCGTGTCTTACCGGGTTGGACTCAAGACGATAGTTACCGGATAAGGCGCAGC
GGTCGGGCTGAACGGGGGGTTCGTGCACACAGCCCAGCTTGGAGCGAACGACCTACACCGAACTGAGATA
CCTACAGCGTGAGCTATGAGAAAGCGCCACGCTTCCCGAAGGGAGAAAGGCGGACAGGTATCCGGTAAGC
GGCAGGGTCGGAACAGGAGAGCGCACGAGGGAGCTTCCAGGGGGAAACGCCTGGTATCTTTATAGTCCTG
TCGGGTTTCGCCACCTCTGACTTGAGCGTCGATTTTTGTGATGCTCGTCAGGGGGGCGGAGCCTATGGAA
AAACGCCAGCAACGCGGCCTTTTTACGG
